Addgene plasmid #148573: pT7-EGFP-C1-HsGIGYF1_1-177-LFVPLtoDDDDA_AE
Purpose: Mammalian Expression of HsGIGYF1_1-177-LFVPLtoDDDDA
Depositing lab: Elisa Izaurralde. Depositing organization: Max Planck Institute for Developmental Biology. Publication: GIGYF1/2 proteins use auxiliary sequences to selectively bind to 4EHP and repress target mRNA expression. Peter D, Weber R, Sandmeir F, Wohlbold L, Helms S, Bawankar P, Valkov E, Igreja C, Izaurralde E. Genes Dev. 2017 Jun 1;31(11):1147-1161. doi: 10.1101/gad.299420.117. Epub 2017 Jul 11. PubMed 28698298.
Backbone
  Vector backbone: Unknown
  Vector type: Mammalian Expression
Growth in bacteria
  Bacterial resistance: Kanamycin, 50 μg/mL
  Growth temperature: 37°C
  Growth strain: DH5alpha
  Copy number: High Copy
Gene/Insert
  Gene/Insert name: HsGIGYF1_1-177-LFVPLtoDDDDA
  Species: H. sapiens (human)
  Entrez Gene: GIGYF1 (a.k.a. GYF1, PERQ1)
  Cloning method: Unknown
Terms and licenses: Academic/Nonprofit Terms; Industry Terms: Not Available to Industry
Depositor comments: sequence extracted from NCBI: NM_022574.4 or Uniprot.: O75420 Plasmids from this collection were made available to the research community and donated after the lab closed. Please note that the sequence provided by the depositing laboratory may be theoretical/predicted or based on Sanger sequencing results. There may be discrepancies between sequencing results obtained by Addgene and the depositor sequence. If an Addgene verified sequence is not available, please contact before placing your order to request that our lab fully sequence the plasmid.
How to cite: pT7-EGFP-C1-HsGIGYF1_1-177-LFVPLtoDDDDA_AE was a gift from Elisa Izaurralde (Addgene plasmid # 148573 ; http://n2t.net/addgene:148573 ; RRID:Addgene_148573)
