[The description below was written by a language model from this plasmid's Addgene catalogue record and pLannotate feature annotations shown in this document.]
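Description:
pT7-EGFP-C1-HsGIGYF1_1-177-LFVPLtoDDDDA_AE is a 5,278-nt mammalian expression plasmid that produces an N-terminally EGFP-tagged fragment of human GIGYF1 (also known as PERQ1). The catalogue lists the backbone as unknown, but the name and the annotated features match an EGFP-C1-type layout with an added T7 promoter. The CMV immediate early enhancer and promoter drive transcription in mammalian cells. The T7 promoter lies between the CMV promoter and the EGFP start and could in principle support transcription by T7 RNA polymerase. The EGFP coding sequence runs through a short remnant of the multiple cloning site into the GIGYF1 fragment, and the SV40 polyadenylation signal follows. The small hits annotated as HIV-1 LTR, SV40 large T antigen, ble and bGH poly(A) are short fragments, most likely incidental backbone matches rather than functional elements.

The insert covers residues 1–177 of GIGYF1. As the name indicates, the LFVPL motif is replaced by DDDDA. The record does not spell out the role of this motif. The associated publication examines how GIGYF1/2 proteins use auxiliary sequences to bind 4EHP selectively and repress target mRNAs, so this is plausibly a binding-interface mutant for comparison with the wild-type fragment in transfected cells.

The plasmid is propagated in E. coli through a high-copy ColE1/pUC-type origin and is selected with kanamycin. The Tn5 NeoR/KanR gene sits behind tandem bacterial (bla) and SV40 early promoters and ends in the HSV TK polyadenylation signal, so it can also confer G418 resistance in mammalian cells. An f1 origin is also present. The depositor notes that the sequence may be theoretical or predicted.
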