Features (pLannotate 1.2.2; 17 found; start..end, strand, type, name):
     61..364     +  enhancer       CMV enhancer: human cytomegalovirus immediate early enhancer
    365..568     +  promoter       CMV promoter: human cytomegalovirus (CMV) immediate early promoter
    564..597     +  LTR            5' LTR (truncated) (fragment): truncated 5' long terminal repeat (LTR) from HIV-1
    613..631     +  promoter       T7 promoter: promoter for bacteriophage T7 RNA polymerase
    665..1381    +  CDS            EGFP: EGFP is a basic (constitutively fluorescent) green fluorescent protein published in 1996, derived from Aequorea victoria. It is reported to be a rapidly-maturing weak dimer with moderate acid sensitivity.
   1382..1402    +  misc_feature   MCS (fragment): multiple cloning site
   1403..1933    +  CDS            GIGYF1 (fragment): GGYF1_HUMAN - Also known as CDS2, PERQ1. Experimental evidence at protein level: Swiss-Prot protein existence level 1. May act cooperatively with GRB10 to regulate tyrosine kinase receptor signaling. May increase IGF1 receptor phosphorylation under IGF1 stimulation as well as phosphorylation of IRS1 and SHC1 (By similarity). From Homo sapiens (Human).
   1959..2043    +  CDS            large T antigen (fragment): large T antigen from SV40 (simian virus 40)
   2066..2187    +  polyA_signal   SV40 poly(A) signal: SV40 polyadenylation signal
   2221..2649    -  rep_origin     f1 ori (sequence partly withheld): f1 bacteriophage origin of replication; arrow indicates direction of (+) strand synthesis
   2676..2780    +  promoter       AmpR promoter: bla
   2782..3139    +  promoter       SV40 promoter: SV40 enhancer and early promoter
   3174..3968    +  CDS            NeoR/KanR: aminoglycoside phosphotransferase from Tn5; aph(3')-II (or nptII); confers resistance to neomycin, kanamycin, and G418 (Geneticin®)
   3989..4141    +  CDS            ble (fragment): BLE_KLEPN - Experimental evidence at protein level: Swiss-Prot protein existence level 1. Binding protein with a strong affinity to the bleomycin family of antibiotics. Binds to CL990; an antimitotic-antibiotic compound. From Klebsiella pneumoniae.
   4200..4247    +  polyA_signal   HSV TK poly(A) signal: herpes simplex virus thymidine kinase polyadenylation signal (Cole and Stacy, 1985)
   4338..4354    -  polyA_signal   bGH poly(A) signal (fragment): bovine growth hormone polyadenylation signal
   4576..5164    +  rep_origin     ori: high-copy-number ColE1/pMB1/pBR322/pUC origin of replication
>Addgene plasmid #148573 | pT7-EGFP-C1-HsGIGYF1_1-177-LFVPLtoDDDDA_AE | depositor full sequence | sequence record 291021 | Full Sequence
TAGTTATTAATAGTAATCAATTACGGGGTCATTAGTTCATAGCCCATATATGGAGTTCCGCGTTACATAA
CTTACGGTAAATGGCCCGCCTGGCTGACCGCCCAACGACCCCCGCCCATTGACGTCAATAATGACGTATG
TTCCCATAGTAACGCCAATAGGGACTTTCCATTGACGTCAATGGGTGGAGTATTTACGGTAAACTGCCCA
CTTGGCAGTACATCAAGTGTATCATATGCCAAGTACGCCCCCTATTGACGTCAATGACGGTAAATGGCCC
GCCTGGCATTATGCCCAGTACATGACCTTATGGGACTTTCCTACTTGGCAGTACATCTACGTATTAGTCA
TCGCTATTACCATGGTGATGCGGTTTTGGCAGTACATCAATGGGCGTGGATAGCGGTTTGACTCACGGGG
ATTTCCAAGTCTCCACCCCATTGACGTCAATGGGAGTTTGTTTTGGCACCAAAATCAACGGGACTTTCCA
AAATGTCGTAACAACTCCGCCCCATTGACGCAAATGGGCGGTAGGCGTGTACGGTGGGAGGTCTATATAA
GCAGAGCTCTCTGGCTAACTAGAGAACCCACTGCTTACTGGCTTATCGAAATTAATACGACTCACTATAG
GGAGACCCAAGCTCTAGCGCTACCGGTCGCCACCATGGTGAGCAAGGGCGAGGAGCTGTTCACCGGGGTG
GTGCCCATCCTGGTCGAGCTGGACGGCGACGTAAACGGCCACAAGTTCAGCGTGTCCGGCGAGGGCGAGG
GCGATGCCACCTACGGCAAGCTGACCCTGAAGTTCATCTGCACCACCGGCAAGCTGCCCGTGCCCTGGCC
CACCCTCGTGACCACCCTGACCTACGGCGTGCAGTGCTTCAGCCGCTACCCCGACCACATGAAGCAGCAC
GACTTCTTCAAGTCCGCCATGCCCGAAGGCTACGTCCAGGAGCGCACCATCTTCTTCAAGGACGACGGCA
ACTACAAGACCCGCGCCGAGGTGAAGTTCGAGGGCGACACCCTGGTGAACCGCATCGAGCTGAAGGGCAT
CGACTTCAAGGAGGACGGCAACATCCTGGGGCACAAGCTGGAGTACAACTACAACAGCCACAACGTCTAT
ATCATGGCCGACAAGCAGAAGAACGGCATCAAGGTGAACTTCAAGATCCGCCACAACATCGAGGACGGCA
GCGTGCAGCTCGCCGACCACTACCAGCAGAACACCCCCATCGGCGACGGCCCCGTGCTGCTGCCCGACAA
CCACTACCTGAGCACCCAGTCCGCCCTGAGCAAAGACCCCAACGAGAAGCGCGATCACATGGTCCTGCTG
GAGTTCGTGACCGCCGCCGGGATCACTCTCGGCATGGACGAGCTGTACAAGTCCGGACTCAGATCTCGAG
CTATGGCAGCAGAGACACTCAACTTTGGGCCTGAGTGGCTCAGGGCCCTGTCCGGGGGCGGCAGCGTGGC
CTCCCCACCCCCGTCCCCTGCCATGCCCAAATACAAGCTGGCTGACTACCGTTATGGGCGAGAGGAAATG
CTGGCTCTCTACGTCAAGGAGAACAAGGTCCCGGAAGAGGATCAGGACAAGGAGGATGCCGCGGATCTGC
AGGACGAGCCACTGCAGGATGCAGCTCTGGAGCCGCTGACTGAGGAGGAACAGAGAAACTTCTCCCTGTC
AGTGAACAGCGTGGCTGTGCTGAGGCTGATGGGGAAAGGGGCTGGCCCCCCCCTGGCTGGCACCTCCCGA
GGCAGGGGCAGCACGCGGAGCCGAGGCCGCGGCCGTGGTGACAGCTGCTTTTACCAAAGAAGCATCGAAG
AAGGCGATGGGGCCTTTGGACGAAGCCCCCGGGAAATCCAGCGCAGCCAGAGCTGGGATGACAGAGGCGA
GAGGCGGTTTGAGAAGTCAGCAAGGCGGGATGGAGCACGATGTTAGGGATCCACCGGATCTAGATAACTG
ATCATAATCAGCCATACCACATTTGTAGAGGTTTTACTTGCTTTAAAAAACCTCCCACACCTCCCCCTGA
ACCTGAAACATAAAATGAATGCAATTGTTGTTGTTAACTTGTTTATTGCAGCTTATAATGGTTACAAATA
AAGCAATAGCATCACAAATTTCACAAATAAAGCATTTTTTTCACTGCATTCTAGTTGTGGTTTGTCCAAA
CTCATCAATGTATCTTAACGCGTAAATTGTAAGCGTTAATATTTTGTTAAAATTCGCGTTAAATTTTTGT
TAAATCAGCTCATTTTTTAACCAATAGGCCGAAATCGGCAAAATCCCTTATAAATCAAAAGAATAGACCG
AGATAGGGT
[37 nt withheld, positions 2320-2356]
AAAGAACGTGGACTCCAACGTCAAAGG
[49 nt withheld, positions 2384-2432]
T
[91 nt withheld, positions 2434-2524]
G
[124 nt withheld, positions 2526-2649]
CAGGTGGCACTTTTCGGGGAAATGTGCGCGGAACCCCTATTTGTTTATTTTTCTAAATACATTCAAATAT
GTATCCGCTCATGAGACAATAACCCTGATAAATGCTTCAATAATATTGAAAAAGGAAGAGTCCTGAGGCG
GAAAGAACCAGCTGTGGAATGTGTGTCAGTTAGGGTGTGGAAAGTCCCCAGGCTCCCCAGCAGGCAGAAG
TATGCAAAGCATGCATCTCAATTAGTCAGCAACCAGGTGTGGAAAGTCCCCAGGCTCCCCAGCAGGCAGA
AGTATGCAAAGCATGCATCTCAATTAGTCAGCAACCATAGTCCCGCCCCTAACTCCGCCCATCCCGCCCC
TAACTCCGCCCAGTTCCGCCCATTCTCCGCCCCATGGCTGACTAATTTTTTTTATTTATGCAGAGGCCGA
GGCCGCCTCGGCCTCTGAGCTATTCCAGAAGTAGTGAGGAGGCTTTTTTGGAGGCCTAGGCTTTTGCAAA
GATCGATCAAGAGACAGGATGAGGATCGTTTCGCATGATTGAACAAGATGGATTGCACGCAGGTTCTCCG
GCCGCTTGGGTGGAGAGGCTATTCGGCTATGACTGGGCACAACAGACAATCGGCTGCTCTGATGCCGCCG
TGTTCCGGCTGTCAGCGCAGGGGCGCCCGGTTCTTTTTGTCAAGACCGACCTGTCCGGTGCCCTGAATGA
ACTGCAAGACGAGGCAGCGCGGCTATCGTGGCTGGCCACGACGGGCGTTCCTTGCGCAGCTGTGCTCGAC
GTTGTCACTGAAGCGGGAAGGGACTGGCTGCTATTGGGCGAAGTGCCGGGGCAGGATCTCCTGTCATCTC
ACCTTGCTCCTGCCGAGAAAGTATCCATCATGGCTGATGCAATGCGGCGGCTGCATACGCTTGATCCGGC
TACCTGCCCATTCGACCACCAAGCGAAACATCGCATCGAGCGAGCACGTACTCGGATGGAAGCCGGTCTT
GTCGATCAGGATGATCTGGACGAAGAGCATCAGGGGCTCGCGCCAGCCGAACTGTTCGCCAGGCTCAAGG
CGAGCATGCCCGACGGCGAGGATCTCGTCGTGACCCATGGCGATGCCTGCTTGCCGAATATCATGGTGGA
AAATGGCCGCTTTTCTGGATTCATCGACTGTGGCCGGCTGGGTGTGGCGGACCGCTATCAGGACATAGCG
TTGGCTACCCGTGATATTGCTGAAGAGCTTGGCGGCGAATGGGCTGACCGCTTCCTCGTGCTTTACGGTA
TCGCCGCTCCCGATTCGCAGCGCATCGCCTTCTATCGCCTTCTTGACGAGTTCTTCTGAGCGGGACTCTG
GGGTTCGAAATGACCGACCAAGCGACGCCCAACCTGCCATCACGAGATTTCGATTCCACCGCCGCCTTCT
ATGAAAGGTTGGGCTTCGGAATCGTTTTCCGGGACGCCGGCTGGATGATCCTCCAGCGCGGGGATCTCAT
GCTGGAGTTCTTCGCCCACCCTAGGGGGAGGCTAACTGAAACACGGAAGGAGACAATACCGGAAGGAACC
CGCGCTATGACGGCAATAAAAAGACAGAATAAAACGCACGGTGTTGGGTCGTTTGTTCATAAACGCGGGG
TTCGGTCCCAGGGCTGGCACTCTGTCGATACCCCACCGAGACCCCATTGGGGCCAATACGCCCGCGTTTC
TTCCTTTTCCCCACCCCACCCCCCAAGTTCGGGTGAAGGCCCAGGGCTCGCAGCCAACGTCGGGGCGGCA
GGCCCTGCCATAGCCTCAGGTTACTCATATATACTTTAGATTGATTTAAAACTTCATTTTTAATTTAAAA
GGATCTAGGTGAAGATCCTTTTTGATAATCTCATGACCAAAATCCCTTAACGTGAGTTTTCGTTCCACTG
AGCGTCAGACCCCGTAGAAAAGATCAAAGGATCTTCTTGAGATCCTTTTTTTCTGCGCGTAATCTGCTGC
TTGCAAACAAAAAAACCACCGCTACCAGCGGTGGTTTGTTTGCCGGATCAAGAGCTACCAACTCTTTTTC
CGAAGGTAACTGGCTTCAGCAGAGCGCAGATACCAAATACTGTCCTTCTAGTGTAGCCGTAGTTAGGCCA
CCACTTCAAGAACTCTGTAGCACCGCCTACATACCTCGCTCTGCTAATCCTGTTACCAGTGGCTGCTGCC
AGTGGCGATAAGTCGTGTCTTACCGGGTTGGACTCAAGACGATAGTTACCGGATAAGGCGCAGCGGTCGG
GCTGAACGGGGGGTTCGTGCACACAGCCCAGCTTGGAGCGAACGACCTACACCGAACTGAGATACCTACA
GCGTGAGCTATGAGAAAGCGCCACGCTTCCCGAAGGGAGAAAGGCGGACAGGTATCCGGTAAGCGGCAGG
GTCGGAACAGGAGAGCGCACGAGGGAGCTTCCAGGGGGAAACGCCTGGTATCTTTATAGTCCTGTCGGGT
TTCGCCACCTCTGACTTGAGCGTCGATTTTTGTGATGCTCGTCAGGGGGGCGGAGCCTATGGAAAAACGC
CAGCAACGCGGCCTTTTTACGGTTCCTGGCCTTTTGCTGGCCTTTTGCTCACATGTTCTTTCCTGCGTTA
TCCCCTGATTCTGTGGATAACCGTATTACCGCCATGCAT
